Addgene plasmid #61788: psiCHECK-2-Tob1-3'UTR-MRE-1 MUT
Purpose: Luciferase reporter containing the 3'UTR of mouse Tob1 with MRE-1 mutated
Depositing lab: Judy Lieberman. Depositing organization: Boston Children's Hospital. Publication: miR-200 promotes the mesenchymal to epithelial transition by suppressing multiple members of the Zeb2 and Snail1 transcriptional repressor complexes. Perdigao-Henriques R, Petrocca F, Altschuler G, Thomas MP, Le MT, Tan SM, Hide W, Lieberman J. Oncogene. 2015 Mar 23. doi: 10.1038/onc.2015.69. PubMed 25798844.
Backbone
  Vector backbone: psiCHECK-2
  Backbone size w/o insert (bp): 6273
  Vector type: Luciferase
Growth in bacteria
  Bacterial resistance: Ampicillin, 100 μg/mL
  Growth temperature: 37°C
  Growth strain: DH5alpha
  Copy number: High Copy
Gene/Insert
  Gene/Insert name: mouse Tob1 3'UTR with miR-200c MRE-1 mutated
  Species: M. musculus (mouse)
  Insert size (bp): 767
  Mutation: miR-200c MRE-1 mutated
  Cloning method: Restriction Enzyme; 5′ cloning site XhoI (not destroyed); 3′ cloning site NotI (not destroyed)
  Sequencing primers: 5′ 5'-GTCCGCAACTACAACGCCTACCTT-3'
Terms and licenses: Academic/Nonprofit Terms; Industry Terms: Not Available to Industry
How to cite: psiCHECK-2-Tob1-3'UTR-MRE-1 MUT was a gift from Judy Lieberman (Addgene plasmid # 61788 ; http://n2t.net/addgene:61788 ; RRID:Addgene_61788)
