[The description below was written by a language model from this plasmid's Addgene catalogue record.]
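Description:
psiCHECK-2-Tob1-3'UTR-MRE-1 MUT is a dual-luciferase reporter plasmid built on the psiCHECK-2 backbone (about 6.3 kb without insert) for transient transfection into mammalian cells. It is propagated in E. coli as a high-copy plasmid under ampicillin selection. No feature table accompanies the record, so the promoters, origin and polyadenylation signals are not listed explicitly. In general, the psiCHECK-2 design places a multiple cloning site directly downstream of the Renilla luciferase coding sequence, and carries a separate firefly luciferase cassette on the same plasmid as an internal normalisation control.

The insert is a 767 bp fragment of the mouse Tob1 3' untranslated region, cloned between XhoI and NotI sites, both of which are retained. In this version the first miR-200c microRNA recognition element (MRE-1) has been mutated; the record does not specify the exact base changes. With the 3'UTR placed downstream of the reporter gene, the luciferase transcript comes under whatever post-transcriptional regulation the UTR confers, so microRNA binding would show up as a lower Renilla signal relative to firefly.

With MRE-1 mutated, the construct serves as a specificity control. Comparing its activity with that of a reporter carrying the unmutated Tob1 3'UTR tests whether miR-200c repression depends on direct pairing at this particular site. The associated work concerns miR-200 targeting of components of the Zeb2 and Snail1 transcriptional repressor complexes during the mesenchymal-to-epithelial transition, which is the context in which Tob1 was examined as a candidate target.
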