>Addgene plasmid #61788 | psiCHECK-2-Tob1-3'UTR-MRE-1 MUT | addgene partial sequence | sequence record 104479 | psiCHECK2-R 5'-CGAGGTCCGAAGACTCATTT-3'
AACCAACACACAGATGTAATGAAAATAAAGATATTTTATTGCGGCCAGCGGCCGCTTTTTAATTTTAAAG
AATTTTAATACAAACTTAATATAAACTATTTCAGTCCCTCTTAACATGTAAGACACTGACTCAAAATACT
TTTATACCGTTTTTTCAAGTATTGCACAATATAGGTACAAAATTAATATTTACGATTACATTTTCTTCCA
TAATATATAGCAAAAATCTTTAAACCTTTAACAGAAAATACATTTTTTTGAAAAAGCAAATATTCGTACA
TTTTAATTCCACCACTAAAGGAATATCCTGTACACAATTTTCAGAATAGCTGATGTCTTTAAGATGGATA
TTTTACAATTTCAGTAAAAAAAATACAACATGAAGCTGTCACAGATCACTGTAGTAAAAAGATAGAAATG
CAATACCATGTCGTAGAAACAATATATATATATCCTCTGATATTTTACAAACTTTGTACTAAATTAAATT
ATACAATTAGAAAAGACCAATAAACCCACTTATTAGTGCCAATTTTTTATAAAAAAAAAATTCAGCCATG
TCCTTGCTATATCTTATTATGACTAAGAGGCCATATCTGAAAGTATACTTTAAAATATACAGTCAGTAGA
AAATAACTTTGTGCTTGGTTGGCAAATGAAAAATGATGCGTGTTTTATTTTGTAACCAAGCCTGAATGTG
TCCTTACTATAAGCTTTAAAAAAAAAAATCTCAAGGAGGCAAAAAAAAAAAAGAAAAAAAGTTCCCCCTT
GGGCCGATGCATTTTAACTTGTACGATACATGTTCTCCTTTGTTTTGTTTTTCTCGAGCGATCGCCTAGA
ATTACTGCTCGTTCTTCAGCACGCGCTCCACGAAGCTCTTGATGTACTTACCCATTTCATCTGGAGCGTC
CTCCTGGCTGAAGTGGAGGCCCTTCACCTTCACGAACTCGGTGTTAGGGAACTTCTTAGCTCCCTCGACA
ATAGCGTTGGAAAAGAACCCAGGGTCGGACTCGATGAACATCTTAGGCAGATCGTCGCTGGCCCGAAGGT
AGGCGTTGTA
