>Addgene plasmid #61788 | psiCHECK-2-Tob1-3'UTR-MRE-1 MUT | addgene partial sequence | sequence record 105810 | HSV-TK-proF 5'-CCAGGTCCACTTCGCATATT-3'
CCTCGAACACCGAGCGACCCTGCAGCGACCCGCTTAAAAGCTTGGCATTCCGGTACTGTTGGTAAAGCCA
CCATGGCCGATGCTAAGAACATTAAGAAGGGCCCTGCTCCCTTCTACCCTCTGGAGGATGGCACCGCTGG
CGAGCAGCTGCACAAGGCCATGAAGAGGTATGCCCTGGTGCCTGGCACCATTGCCTTCACCGATGCCCAC
ATTGAGGTGGACATCACCTATGCCGAGTACTTCGAGATGTCTGTGCGCCTGGCCGAGGCCATGAAGAGGT
ACGGCCTGAACACCAACCACCGCATCGTGGTGTGCTCTGAGAACTCTCTGCAGTTCTTCATGCCAGTGCT
GGGCGCCCTGTTCATCGGAGTGGCCGTGGCCCCTGCTAACGACATTTACAACGAGCGCGAGCTGCTGAAC
AGCATGGGCATTTCTCAGCCTACCGTGGTGTTCGTGTCTAAGAAGGGCCTGCAGAAGATCCTGAACGTGC
AGAAGAAGCTGCCTATCATCCAGAAGATCATCATCATGGACTCTAAGACCGACTACCAGGGCTTCCAGAG
CATGTACACATTCGTGACATCTCATCTGCCTCCTGGCTTCAACGAGTACGACTTCGTGCCAGAGTCTTTC
GACAGGGACAAAACCATTGCCCTGATCATGAACAGCTCTGGGTCTACCGGCCTGCCTAAGGGCGTGGCCC
TGCCTCATCGCACCGCCTGTGTGCGCTTCTCTCACGCCCGCGACCCTATTTTCGGCAACCAGATCATCCC
CGACACCGCTATTCTGAGCGTGGTGCCATTCCACCACGGCTTCGGCATGTTCACCACCCTGGGCTACCTG
ATTTGCGGCTTTCGGGTGGTGCTGATGTACCGCTTCGAGGAGGAGCTGTTCCTGCGCAGCCTGCAAGACT
ACAAAATTCAGTCTGCCCTGCTGGTGCCAACCCTGTTCAGCTTCTTCGCTAAGAGCACCCTGATCGACAA
GTACGACCTGTCTAACC
